Addgene plasmid #119187: Desmoplakin I no force control (F40-based)
Purpose: The no force control for the F40-based human desmoplakin I tension sensor serves to detect changes in FRET between mTFP1 and mEYFP that are tension-independent.
Depositing lab: Alex Dunn. Depositing organization: Stanford University. Publication: Mechanical loading of desmosomes depends on the magnitude and orientation of external stress. Price AJ, Cost AL, Ungewiss H, Waschke J, Dunn AR, Grashoff C. Nat Commun. 2018 Dec 11;9(1):5284. doi: 10.1038/s41467-018-07523-0. PubMed 30538252.
Backbone
  Vector backbone: pSBtet-Pur
  Backbone manufacturer: Eric Kowarz
  Backbone size w/o insert (bp): 5569
  Total vector size (bp): 13466
  Vector type: Mammalian Expression ; Transposon
  Selectable markers: Puromycin
Growth in bacteria
  Bacterial resistance: Ampicillin, 100 μg/mL
  Growth temperature: 37°C
  Growth strain: NEB Stable
  Copy number: High Copy
Gene/Insert
  Gene/Insert name: human Desmoplakinhuman Desmoplakin I (1-1945)-[mTFP1-F40-mEYFP] (alt names: Desmoplakin I no force control (F40-based); DPI-ctrl)
  Species: H. sapiens (human)
  Insert size (bp): 7897
  Mutation: truncation after aa1945
  GenBank ID: NM_004415.3
  Entrez Gene: DSP (a.k.a. DCWHKTA, DP)
  Promoter: TCE
  Tag / fusion protein: mTFP1-F40-mEYFP (C terminal on insert)
  Cloning method: Restriction Enzyme; 5′ cloning site SfiI (not destroyed); 3′ cloning site SfiI (not destroyed)
  Sequencing primers: 5′ CCTGGAGCCAATTCCAACTCT; 3′ CACTGCATTCTTGTTGTGGTT
Resource information
  A portion of this plasmid was derived from a plasmid made by: Desmoplakin I-GFP (Addgene, #32227) from Kathleen Green used as a template for Desmoplakin I and pSBtet-Pur (Addgene plasmid #60507) from Eric Kowarz used as a backbone.
Terms and licenses: Academic/Nonprofit Terms; Industry Terms: Not Available to Industry
How to cite: Desmoplakin I no force control (F40-based) was a gift from Alex Dunn (Addgene plasmid # 119187 ; http://n2t.net/addgene:119187 ; RRID:Addgene_119187)
