[The description below was written by a language model from this plasmid's Addgene catalogue record and pLannotate feature annotations shown in this document.]
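Description:
Desmoplakin I no force control (F40-based), also called DPI-ctrl, is a 13.5 kb mammalian expression plasmid built on pSBtet-Pur, a Sleeping Beauty transposon backbone designed for stable, doxycycline-inducible expression. In bacteria it is propagated through a high-copy ColE1/pUC-type origin with ampicillin resistance (AmpR under its own bla promoter). The transposon inverted repeats expected from this backbone are not annotated in the feature table, so their positions cannot be confirmed from the record.

The payload, cloned between two retained SfiI sites, is human desmoplakin I (DSP) truncated after residue 1945 and fused at its C terminus to a FRET module made of mTFP1 (cyan donor) and mEYFP (yellow acceptor) joined by the F40 linker peptide. Expression is driven by a tetracycline-responsive promoter (listed as TCE in the catalogue and annotated as the tight TRE, seven tet operators upstream of a minimal CMV promoter) and terminated by an SV40 polyadenylation signal. A second cassette encodes a reverse tetracycline transactivator (rtTA3-type, with a VP16-derived activation domain) followed by puromycin N-acetyltransferase and a bGH poly(A) signal, providing both the doxycycline-dependent activator and puromycin selection of stable cells. The promoter for this cassette is not annotated.

Because the sensor module sits at the end of the truncated protein rather than between two load-bearing regions, it should not be stretched. The construct therefore serves as the control for the F40-based desmoplakin I tension sensor, reporting changes in mTFP1–mEYFP FRET that are independent of tension in studies of mechanical loading of desmosomes.
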