Features (pLannotate 1.2.2; 16 found; start..end, strand, type, name):
    295..607     +  promoter       tight TRE promoter: Tet-responsive promoter PTight, consisting of seven tet operator sequences followed by the minimal CMV promoter
   1018..6852    +  CDS            DSP (fragment): DESP_HUMAN - Experimental evidence at protein level: Swiss-Prot protein existence level 1. Major high molecular weight protein of desmosomes. Involved in the organization of the desmosomal cadherin-plakoglobin complexes into discrete plasma membrane domains and in the anchoring of intermediate filaments to the desmosomes. From Homo sapiens (Human).
   6928..7632    +  CDS            mTFP1: mTFP1 is a basic (constitutively fluorescent) cyan fluorescent protein published in 2006, derived from Clavularia sp.. It has low acid sensitivity.
   7753..8469    +  CDS            mEYFP: mEYFP is a basic (constitutively fluorescent) yellow fluorescent protein published in 2002, derived from Aequorea victoria. It is reported to be a very rapidly-maturing monomer.
   8642..8723    -  polyA_signal   SV40 poly(A) signal: SV40 polyadenylation signal
   8746..8814    -  CDS            large T antigen (fragment): large T antigen from SV40 (simian virus 40)
   9446..10143   +  CDS            rtTA3 (fragment): reverse tetracycline transactivator 3 activates expression from Tet-responsive promoters in the presence of doxycycline
  10073..10183   +  CDS            VP48: 3 tandem repeats of the minimal activation domain of herpes simplex virus VP16 (Cheng et al., 2013)
  10253..10852   +  CDS            PuroR: puromycin N-acetyltransferase; pac from Streptomyces alboniger; confers resistance to puromycin
  10913..11137   +  polyA_signal   bGH poly(A) signal: bovine growth hormone polyadenylation signal
  11141..11162   +  promoter       SV40 promoter (fragment): SV40 enhancer and early promoter
  11634..12222   -  rep_origin     ori: high-copy-number ColE1/pMB1/pBR322/pUC origin of replication
  12393..13253   -  CDS            AmpR: β-lactamase; bla; confers resistance to ampicillin, carbenicillin, and related antibiotics
  13254..13358   -  promoter       AmpR promoter: bla
  13385..13435   +  misc_feature   bom (fragment): basis of mobility region from pBR322
  13436..13466   -  rep_origin     M13 ori (fragment): M13 bacteriophage origin of replication; arrow indicates direction of (+) strand synthesis
>Addgene plasmid #119187 | Desmoplakin I no force control (F40-based) | addgene full sequence | sequence record 230534 | Addgene NGS Result
GGATCCCTATACAGTTGAAGTCGGAAGTTTACATACACTTAAGTTGGAGTCATTAAAACTCGTTTTTCAA
CTACTCCACAAATTTCTTGTTAACAAACAATAGTTTTGGCAAGTCAGTTAGGACATCTACTTTGTGCATG
ACACAAGTCATTTTTCCAACAATTGTTTACAGACAGATTATTTCACTTATAATTCACTGTATCACAATTC
CAGTGGGTCAGAAGTTTACATACACTAAGTTCGACTCCTCTGCAGAATGCGGCGATGTTTCGGTAAGGGG
TCCGCTATCTAGACGAGTTTACTCCCTATCAGTGATAGAGAACGTATGTCGAGTTTACTCCCTATCAGTG
ATAGAGAACGATGTCGAGTTTACTCCCTATCAGTGATAGAGAACGTATGTCGAGTTTACTCCCTATCAGT
GATAGAGAACGTATGTCGAGTTTACTCCCTATCAGTGATAGAGAACGTATGTCGAGTTTATCCCTATCAG
TGATAGAGAACGTATGTCGAGTTTACTCCCTATCAGTGATAGAGAACGTATGTCGATTAGGCGTGTACGG
TGGGCGCCTATAAAAGCAGAGCTCGTTTAGTGAACCGTCAGATCGCCTGGAGCCAATTCCAACTCTTTTG
CCTTATACCTACTTTCCGTACCACTTCCTACCCTCGAAAGGCCTCTGCGGCCGCGTCAACAGCCCCTGCT
CCTTGGGCCCCTCCATGCCATGCCGTAATCTCTCCCACCCGACCAACACCAACACCCAGCTCCGACGCAG
CTCCTCTGCGCCCTTGCCGCCCTCCGAGCCACAGCTTTCCTCCCGCTCCTGCCCCCGGCCCGTCGCCGTC
TCCGCGCTCGCAGCGGCCTCGGGAGGGCCCAGGTAGCGAGCAGCGACCTCGCGAGCCTTCCGCACTCCCG
CCCGGTTCCCCGGCCGTCCGCCTATCCTTGGCCCCCTCCGCTTTCTCCGCGCCGGCCCGCCTCGCTTATG
CCTCGGCGCTGAGCCGCTCTCCCGATTGCCCGCCGACATGAGCTGCAACGGAGGCTCCCACCCGCGGATC
AACACTCTGGGCCGCATGATCCGCGCCGAGTCTGGCCCGGACCTGCGCTACGAGGTGACCAGCGGCGGCG
GGGGCACCAGCAGGATGTACTATTCTCGGCGCGGCGTGATCACCGACCAGAACTCGGACGGCTACTGTCA
AACCGGCACGATGTCCAGGCACCAGAACCAGAACACCATCCAGGAGCTGCTGCAGAACTGCTCCGACTGC
TTGATGCGAGCAGAGCTCATCGTGCAGCCTGAATTGAAGTATGGAGATGGAATACAACTGACTCGGAGTC
GAGAATTGGATGAGTGTTTTGCCCAGGCCAATGACCAAATGGAAATCCTCGACAGCTTGATCAGAGAGAT
GCGGCAGATGGGCCAGCCCTGTGATGCTTACCAGAAAAGGCTTCTTCAGCTCCAAGAGCAAATGCGAGCC
CTTTATAAAGCCATCAGTGTCCCTCGAGTCCGCAGGGCCAGCTCCAAGGGTGGTGGAGGCTACACTTGTC
AGAGTGGCTCTGGCTGGGATGAGTTCACCAAACATGTCACCAGTGAATGTTTGGGGTGGATGAGGCAGCA
AAGGGCGGAGATGGACATGGTGGCCTGGGGTGTGGACCTGGCCTCAGTGGAGCAGCACATTAACAGCCAC
CGGGGCATCCACAACTCCATCGGCGACTATCGCTGGCAGCTGGACAAAATCAAAGCCGACCTGCGCGAGA
AATCTGCGATCTACCAGTTGGAGGAGGAGTATGAAAACCTGCTGAAAGCGTCCTTTGAGAGGATGGATCA
CCTGCGACAGCTGCAGAACATCATTCAGGCCACGTCCAGGGAGATCATGTGGATCAATGACTGCGAGGAG
GAGGAGCTGCTGTACGACTGGAGCGACAAGAACACCAACATCGCTCAGAAACAGGAGGCCTTCTCCATAC
GCATGAGTCAACTGGAAGTTAAAGAAAAAGAGCTCAATAAGCTGAAACAAGAAAGTGACCAACTTGTCCT
CAATCAGCATCCAGCTTCAGACAAAATTGAGGCCTATATGGACACTCTGCAGACGCAGTGGAGTTGGATT
CTTCAGATCACCAAGTGCATTGATGTTCATCTGAAAGAAAATGCTGCCTACTTTCAGTTTTTTGAAGAGG
CGCAGTCTACTGAAGCATACCTGAAGGGGCTCCAGGACTCCATCAGGAAGAAGTACCCCTGCGACAAGAA
CATGCCCCTGCAGCACCTGCTGGAACAGATCAAGGAGCTGGAGAAAGAACGAGAGAAAATCCTTGAATAC
AAGCGTCAGGTGCAGAACTTGGTAAACAAGTCTAAGAAGATTGTACAGCTGAAGCCTCGTAACCCAGACT
ACAGAAGCAATAAACCCATTATTCTCAGAGCTCTCTGTGACTACAAACAAGATCAGAAAATCGTGCATAA
GGGGGATGAGTGTATCCTGAAGGACAACAACGAGCGCAGCAAGTGGTACGTGACGGGCCCGGGAGGCGTT
GACATGCTTGTTCCCTCTGTGGGGCTGATCATCCCTCCTCCGAACCCACTGGCCGTGGACCTCTCTTGCA
AGATTGAGCAGTACTACGAAGCCATCTTGGCTCTGTGGAACCAGCTCTACATCAACATGAAGAGCCTGGT
GTCCTGGCACTACTGCATGATTGACATAGAGAAGATCAGGGCCATGACAATCGCCAAGCTGAAAACAATG
CGGCAGGAAGATTACATGAAGACGATAGCCGACCTTGAGTTACATTACCAAGAGTTCATCAGAAATAGCC
AAGGCTCAGAGATGTTTGGAGATGATGACAAGCGGAAAATACAGTCTCAGTTCACCGATGCCCAGAAGCA
TTACCAGACCCTGGTCATTCAGCTCCCTGGCTATCCCCAGCACCAGACAGTGACCACAACTGAAATCACT
CATCATGGAACCTGCCAAGATGTCAACCATAATAAAGTAATTGAAACCAACAGAGAAAATGACAAGCAAG
AAACATGGATGCTGATGGAGCTGCAGAAGATTCGCAGGCAGATAGAGCACTGCGAGGGCAGGATGACTCT
CAAAAACCTCCCTCTAGCAGACCAGGGGTCTTCTCACCACATCACAGTGAAAATTAACGAGCTTAAGAGT
GTGCAGAATGATTCACAAGCAATTGCTGAGGTTCTCAACCAGCTTAAAGATATGCTTGCCAACTTCAGAG
GTTCTGAAAAGTACTGCTATTTACAGAATGAAGTATTTGGACTATTTCAGAAACTGGAAAATATCAATGG
TGTTACAGATGGCTACTTAAATAGCTTATGCACAGTAAGGGCACTGCTCCAGGCTATTCTCCAAACAGAA
GACATGTTAAAGGTTTATGAAGCCAGGCTCACTGAGGAGGAAACTGTCTGCCTGGACCTGGATAAAGTGG
AAGCTTACCGCTGTGGACTGAAGAAAATAAAAAATGACTTGAACTTGAAGAAGTCGTTGTTGGCCACTAT
GAAGACAGAACTACAGAAAGCCCAGCAGATCCACTCTCAGACTTCACAGCAGTATCCACTTTATGATCTG
GACTTGGGCAAGTTCGGTGAAAAAGTCACACAGCTGACAGACCGCTGGCAAAGGATAGATAAACAGATCG
ACTTTAGATTATGGGACCTGGAGAAACAAATCAAGCAATTGAGGAATTATCGTGATAACTATCAGGCTTT
CTGCAAGTGGCTCTATGATGCTAAACGCCGCCAGGATTCCTTAGAATCCATGAAATTTGGAGATTCCAAC
ACAGTCATGCGGTTTTTGAATGAGCAGAAGAACTTGCACAGTGAAATATCTGGCAAACGAGACAAATCAG
AGGAAGTACAAAAAATTGCTGAACTTTGCGCCAATTCAATTAAGGATTATGAGCTCCAGCTGGCCTCATA
CACCTCAGGACTGGAAACTCTGCTGAACATACCTATCAAGAGGACCATGATTCAGTCCCCTTCTGGGGTG
ATTCTGCAAGAGGCTGCAGATGTTCATGCTCGGTACATTGAACTACTTACAAGATCTGGAGACTATTACA
GGTTCTTAAGTGAGATGCTGAAGAGTTTGGAAGATCTGAAGCTGAAAAATACCAAGATCGAAGTTTTGGA
AGAGGAGCTCAGACTGGCCCGAGATGCCAACTCGGAAAACTGTAATAAGAACAAATTCCTGGATCAGAAC
CTGCAGAAATACCAGGCAGAGTGTTCCCAGTTCAAAGCGAAGCTTGCGAGCCTGGAGGAGCTGAAGAGAC
AGGCTGAGCTGGATGGGAAGTCGGCTAAGCAAAATCTAGACAAGTGCTACGGCCAAATAAAAGAACTCAA
TGAGAAGATCACCCGACTGACTTATGAGATTGAAGATGAAAAGAGAAGAAGAAAATCTGTGGAAGACAGA
TTTGACCAACAGAAGAATGACTATGACCAACTGCAGAAAGCAAGGCAATGTGAAAAGGAGAACCTTGGTT
GGCAGAAATTAGAGTCTGAGAAAGCCATCAAGGAGAAGGAGTACGAGATTGAAAGGTTGAGGGTTCTACT
GCAGGAAGAAGGCACCCGGAAGAGAGAATATGAAAATGAGCTGGCAAAGGTAAGAAACCACTATAATGAG
GAGATGAGTAATTTAAGGAACAAGTATGAAACAGAGATTAACATTACGAAGACCACCATCAAGGAGATAT
CCATGCAAAAAGAGGATGATTCCAAAAATCTTAGAAACCAGCTTGATAGACTTTCAAGGGAAAATCGAGA
TCTGAAGGATGAAATTGTCAGGCTCAATGACAGCATCTTGCAGGCCACTGAGCAGCGAAGGCGAGCTGAA
GAAAACGCCCTTCAGCAAAAGGCCTGTGGCTCTGAGATAATGCAGAAGAAGCAGCATCTGGAGATAGAAC
TGAAGCAGGTCATGCAGCAGCGCTCTGAGGACAATGCCCGGCACAAGCAGTCCCTGGAGGAGGCTGCCAA
GACCATTCAGGACAAAAATAAGGAGATCGAGAGACTCAAAGCTGAGTTTCAGGAGGAGGCCAAGCGCCGC
TGGGAATATGAAAATGAACTGAGTAAGGTAAGAAACAATTATGATGAGGAGATCATTAGCTTAAAAAATC
AGTTTGAGACCGAGATCAACATCACCAAGACCACCATCCACCAGCTCACCATGCAGAAGGAAGAGGATAC
CAGTGGCTACCGGGCTCAGATAGACAATCTCACCCGAGAAAACAGGAGCTTATCTGAAGAAATAAAGAGG
CTGAAGAACACTCTAACCCAGACCACAGAGAATCTCAGGAGGGTGGAAGAAGACATCCAACAGCAAAAGG
CCACTGGCTCTGAGGTGTCTCAGAGGAAACAGCAGCTGGAGGTTGAGCTGAGACAAGTCACTCAGATGCG
AACAGAGGAGAGCGTAAGATATAAGCAATCTCTTGATGATGCTGCCAAAACCATCCAGGATAAAAACAAG
GAGATAGAAAGGTTAAAACAACTGATCGACAAAGAAACAAATGACCGGAAATGCCTGGAAGATGAAAACG
CGAGATTACAAAGGGTCCAGTATGACCTGCAGAAAGCAAACAGTAGTGCGACGGAGACAATAAACAAACT
GAAGGTTCAGGAGCAAGAACTGACACGCCTGAGGATCGACTATGAAAGGGTTTCCCAGGAGAGGACTGTG
AAGGACCAGGATATCACGCGGTTCCAGAACTCTCTGAAAGAGCTGCAGCTGCAGAAGCAGAAGGTGGAAG
AGGAGCTGAATCGGCTGAAGAGGACCGCGTCAGAAGACTCCTGCAAGAGGAAGAAGCTGGAGGAAGAGCT
GGAAGGCATGAGGAGGTCGCTGAAGGAGCAAGCCATCAAAATCACCAACCTGACCCAGCAGCTGGAGCAG
GCATCCATTGTTAAGAAGAGGAGTGAGGATGACCTCCGGCAGCAGAGGGACGTGCTGGATGGCCACCTGA
GGGAAAAGCAGAGGACCCAGGAAGAGCTGAGGAGGCTCTCTTCTGAGGTCGAGGCCCTGAGGCGGCAGTT
ACTCCAGGAACAGGAAAGTGTCAAACAAGCTCACTTGAGGAATGAGCATTTCCAGAAGGCGATAGAAGAT
AAAAGCAGAAGCTTAAATGAAAGCAAAATAGAAATTGAGAGGCTGCAGTCTCTCACAGAGAACCTGACCA
AGGAGCACTTGATGTTAGAAGAAGAACTGCGGAACCTGAGGCTGGAGTACGATGACCTGAGGAGAGGACG
AAGCGAAGCGGACAGTGATAAAAATGCAACCATCTTGGAACTAAGGAGCCAGCTGCAGATCAGCAACAAC
CGGACCCTGGAACTGCAGGGGCTGATTAATGATTTACAGAGAGAGAGGGAAAATTTGAGACAGGAAATTG
AGAAATTCCAAAAGCAGGCTTTAGAGGCATCTAATAGGATTCAGGAATCAAAGAATCAGTGTACTCAGGT
GGTACAGGAAAGAGAGAGCCTTCTGGTGAAAATCAAAGTCCTGGAGCAAGACAAGGCAAGGCTGCAGAGG
CTGGAGGATGAGCTGAATCGTGCAAAATCAACTCTAGAGGCAGAAACCAGGGTGAAACAGCGCCTGGAGT
GTGAGAAACAGCAAATTCAGAATGACCTGAATCAGTGGAAGACTCAATATTCCCGCAAGGAGGAGGCTAT
TAGGAAGATAGAATCGGAAAGAGAAAAGAGTGAGAGAGAGAAGAACAGTCTTAGGAGTGAGATCGAAAGA
CTCCAAGCAGAGATCAAGAGAATTGAAGAGAGGTGCAGGCGTAAGCTGGAGGATTCTACCAGGGAGACAC
AGTCACAGTTAGAAACAGAACGCTCCCGATATCAGAGGGAGATTGATAAACTCAGACAGCGCTTAATTAA
GGGAAGCGGCGGAACCGGATCGACTAGCGGGGGTAGCGGGGGAAGCACGGGGGGAGGAACTGGCGCCGTG
AGCAAGGGCGAGGAGACCACAATGGGCGTAATCAAGCCCGACATGAAGATCAAGCTGAAGATGGAGGGCA
ACGTGAATGGCCACGCCTTCGTGATCGAGGGCGAGGGCGAGGGCAAGCCCTACGACGGCACCAACACCAT
CAACCTGGAGGTGAAGGAGGGAGCCCCCCTGCCCTTCTCCTACGACATTCTGACCACCGCGTTCGCCTAC
GGCAACAGGGCCTTCACCAAGTACCCCGACGACATCCCCAACTACTTCAAGCAGTCCTTCCCCGAGGGCT
ACTCTTGGGAGCGCACCATGACCTTCGAGGACAAGGGCATCGTGAAGGTGAAGTCCGACATCTCCATGGA
GGAGGACTCCTTCATCTACGAGATACACCTCAAGGGCGAGAACTTCCCCCCCAACGGCCCCGTGATGCAG
AAGAAGACCACCGGCTGGGACGCCTCCACCGAGAGGATGTACGTGCGCGACGGCGTGCTGAAGGGCGACG
TCAAGCACAAGCTGCTGCTGGAGGGCGGCGGCCACCACCGCGTTGACTTCAAGACCATCTACAGGGCCAA
GAAGGCGGTGAAGCTGCCCGACTATCACTTTGTGGACCACCGCATCGAGATCCTGAACCACGACAAGGAC
TACAACAAGGTGACCGTTTACGAGAGCGCCGTGGCCCGCAACTCCACCGACGGCATGGACGAGCTGTACA
AGGGGCCAGGTGGTGCAGGGCCAGGTGGTGCAGGGCCAGGTGGTGCAGGGCCAGGTGGTGCAGGGCCCGG
TGGTGCAGGTCCAGGTGGTGCAGGTCCAGGTGGTGCAGGTCCAGGTGGTGCTATGGTGAGCAAGGGCGAG
GAGCTGTTCACCGGGGTGGTGCCCATCCTGGTCGAGCTGGACGGCGACGTAAACGGCCACAAGTTCAGCG
TGTCCGGCGAGGGCGAGGGCGATGCCACCTACGGCAAGCTGACCCTGAAGTTCATCTGCACCACCGGCAA
GCTGCCCGTGCCCTGGCCCACCCTCGTGACCACCTTCGGCTACGGCCTGCAGTGCTTCGCCCGCTACCCC
GACCACATGAAGCAGCACGACTTCTTCAAGTCCGCCATGCCCGAAGGCTACGTCCAGGAGCGCACCATCT
TCTTCAAGGACGACGGCAACTACAAGACCCGCGCCGAGGTGAAGTTCGAGGGCGACACCCTGGTGAACCG
CATCGAGCTGAAGGGCATCGACTTCAAGGAGGACGGCAACATCCTGGGGCACAAGCTGGAGTACAACTAC
AACAGCCACAACGTCTATATCATGGCCGACAAGCAGAAGAACGGCATCAAGGTGAACTTCAAGATCCGCC
ACAACATCGAGGACGGCAGCGTGCAGCTCGCCGACCACTACCAGCAGAACACCCCCATCGGCGACGGCCC
CGTGCTGCTGCCCGACAACCACTACCTGAGCTACCAGTCCAAACTGAGCAAAGACCCCAACGAGAAGCGC
GATCACATGGTCCTGCTGGAGTTCGTGACCGCCGCCGGGATCACTCTCGGCATGGACGAGCTGTACAAGG
GCACCGGAGGTGGCACTAGCGGAGGCTCAGGCGGATCGACCTCCGGAACTGGAGGTTCCGGTAGCGGCCG
CTGAATAGGTAAGGCGCGCCGCTAGCGGCCTGTCAGGCCAAGCTTCCATCGATAGACATGATAAGATACA
TTGATGAGTTTGGACAAACCACAACAAGAATGCAGTGAAAAAAATGCTTTATTTGTGAAATTTGTGATGC
TATTGCTTTATTTGTAACCATTATAAGCTGCAATAAACAAGTTAACAACAACAATTGCATTCATTTTATG
TTTCAGGTTCAGGGGGAGATGTGGGAGGTTTTTTAAAGCAAGTAAAACCTCTACAAATGTGGTACCTAGG
CGAGACCCTGTCTCACAAAATAAAGTAAGCCCGGACTGAGTGCGGAAAGGCGGGCCTGGCGGGTCTGGTC
TCCCCATGCGGGCCACCAGAGGCCCTGCAGCCTTCAGTCGCTTGAAGGGGTAATGGCGCTTCCACTCACA
AACATGGCGGACAGAGCGTGTGAACGAGATGAACAGCCCCTCAAAAATATGGCCGCCGAGGCTGGACGGC
CGTGCCCCAGCAGCACCGCCTCCGCGCCCCACGTGATCTCTCGCCGGGCACAGCGCTGACCGCGGAGGTC
CAACCGGAAGAATGTCCGGATTGGACATTCGGAAGAGGGCCCGCCTTCCCTGGGGAATCTCTGCGCACGC
GCAGAACGCTTCGACCAATGAAAACACAGGAAGCCGTCCGCGCAACCGCGTTGCGTCACTTCTGCCGCCC
CTGTTTCAAGGTATATAGCCGTAGACGGAACTTCGCCTTTCTCTCGGCCTTAGCGCCATTTTTTTGGGTG
AGTGTTTTTTGGTTCCTGCGTTGGGATTCCGTGTACAATCCATAGACATCTGACCTCGGCACTTAGCATC
ATCACAGCAAACTAACTGTAGCCTTTCTCTCTTTCCCTGTAGAAACCTCTGCACCTGAGGCCACCATGTC
TAGACTGGACAAGAGCAAAGTCATAAACGGCGCTCTGGAATTACTCAATGGAGTCGGTATCGAAGGCCTG
ACGACAAGGAAACTCGCTCAAAAGCTGGGAGTTGAGCAGCCTACCCTGTACTGGCACGTGAAGAACAAGC
GGGCCCTGCTCGATGCCCTGCCAATCGAGATGCTGGACAGGCATCATACCCACTTCTGCCCCCTGGAAGG
CGAGTCATGGCAAGACTTTCTGCGGAACAACGCCAAGTCATTCCGCTGTGCTCTCCTCTCACATCGCGAC
GGGGCTAAAGTGCATCTCGGCACCCGCCCAACAGAGAAACAGTACGAAACCCTGGAAAATCAGCTCGCGT
TCCTGTGTCAGCAAGGCTTCTCCCTGGAGAACGCACTGTACGCTCTGTCCGCCGTGGGCCACTTTACACT
GGGCTGCGTATTGGAGGAACAGGAGCATCAAGTAGCAAAAGAGGAAAGAGAGACACCTACCACCGATTCT
ATGCCCCCACTTCTGAGACAAGCAATTGAGCTGTTCGACCGGCAGGGAGCCGAACCTGCCTTCCTTTTCG
GCCTGGAACTAATCATATGTGGCCTGGAGAAACAGCTAAAGTGCGAAAGCGGCGGGCCGGCCGACGCCCT
TGACGATTTTGACTTAGACATGCTCCCAGCCGATGCCCTTGACGACTTTGACCTTGATATGCTGCCTGCT
GACGCTCTTGACGATTTTGACCTTGACATGCTCCCCGGGTCCGGCGCTACTAACTTCAGCCTGCTGAAGC
AGGCTGGTGACGTCGAGGAGAATCCTGGTCCCATGACCGAGTACAAGCCCACGGTGCGCCTCGCCACCCG
CGACGACGTCCCCAGGGCCGTACGCACCCTCGCCGCCGCGTTCGCCGACTACCCCGCCACGCGCCACACC
GTCGATCCGGACCGCCACATCGAGCGGGTCACCGAGCTGCAAGAACTCTTCCTCACGCGCGTCGGGCTCG
ACATCGGCAAGGTGTGGGTCGCGGACGACGGCGCCGCGGTGGCGGTCTGGACCACGCCGGAGAGCGTCGA
AGCGGGGGCGGTGTTCGCCGAGATCGGCCCGCGCATGGCCGAGTTGAGCGGTTCCCGGCTGGCCGCGCAG
CAACAGATGGAAGGCCTCCTGGCGCCGCACCGGCCCAAGGAGCCCGCGTGGTTCCTGGCCACCGTCGGCG
TCTCGCCCGACCACCAGGGCAAGGGTCTGGGCAGCGCCGTCGTGCTCCCCGGAGTGGAGGCGGCCGAGCG
CGCCGGGGTGCCCGCCTTCCTGGAGACCTCCGCGCCCCGCAACCTCCCCTTCTACGAGCGGCTCGGCTTC
ACCGTCACCGCCGACGTCGAGGTGCCCGAAGGACCGCGCACCTGGTGCATGACCCGCAAGCCCGGTGCCT
GATTCGAAGGCCTGTCGTGAAGCTTGGGGATCAATTCTCTAGAGCTCGCTGATCAGCCTCGACTGTGCCT
TCTAGTTGCCAGCCATCTGTTGTTTGCCCCTCCCCCGTGCCTTCCTTGACCCTGGAAGGTGCCACTCCCA
CTGTCCTTTCCTAATAAAATGAGGAAATTGCATCGCATTGTCTGAGTAGGTGTCATTCTATTCTGGGGGG
TGGGGTGGGGCAGGACAGCAAGGGGGAGGATTGGGAAGACAATAGCAGGCATGCTGGGGATGCGGTGGGC
TCTATGGCTTCTGAGGCGGAAAGAACCAGCTGGGCCTACTAGCTACTCGGGACCCCTTACCGAAACATCG
CCGCATTCTGCAGAGGAGTCGAGTGTATGTAAACTTCTGACCCACTGGGAATGTGATGAAAGAAATAAAA
GCTGAAATGAATCATTCTCTCTACTATTATTCTGATATTTCACATTCTTAAAATAAAGTGGTGATCCTAA
CTGACCTAAGACAGGGAATTTTTACTAGGATTAAATGTCAGGAATTGTGAAAAAGTGAGTTTAAATGTAT
TTGGCTAAGGTGTATGTAAACTTCCGACTTCAACTGTATAGGGATCCGCTTCCTCGCTCACTGACTCGCT
GCGCTCGGTCGTTCGGCTGCGGCGAGCGGTATCAGCTCACTCAAAGGCGGTAATACGGTTATCCACAGAA
TCAGGGGATAACGCAGGAAAGAACATGTGAGCAAAAGGCCAGCAAAAGGCCAGGAACCGTAAAAAGGCCG
CGTTGCTGGCGTTTTTCCATAGGCTCCGCCCCCCTGACGAGCATCACAAAAATCGACGCTCAAGTCAGAG
GTGGCGAAACCCGACAGGACTATAAAGATACCAGGCGTTTCCCCCTGGAAGCTCCCTCGTGCGCTCTCCT
GTTCCGACCCTGCCGCTTACCGGATACCTGTCCGCCTTTCTCCCTTCGGGAAGCGTGGCGCTTTCTCATA
GCTCACGCTGTAGGTATCTCAGTTCGGTGTAGGTCGTTCGCTCCAAGCTGGGCTGTGTGCACGAACCCCC
CGTTCAGCCCGACCGCTGCGCCTTATCCGGTAACTATCGTCTTGAGTCCAACCCGGTAAGACACGACTTA
TCGCCACTGGCAGCAGCCACTGGTAACAGGATTAGCAGAGCGAGGTATGTAGGCGGTGCTACAGAGTTCT
TGAAGTGGTGGCCTAACTACGGCTACACTAGAAGAACAGTATTTGGTATCTGCGCTCTGCTGAAGCCAGT
TACCTTCGGAAAAAGAGTTGGTAGCTCTTGATCCGGCAAACAAACCACCGCTGGTAGCGGTGGTTTTTTT
GTTTGCAAGCAGCAGATTACGCGCAGAAAAAAAGGATCTCAAGAAGATCCTTTGATCTTTTCTACGGGGT
CTGACGCTCAGTGGAACGAAAACTCACGTTAAGGGATTTTGGTCATGAGATTATCAAAAAGGATCTTCAC
CTAGATCCTTTTAAATTAAAAATGAAGTTTTAAATCAATCTAAAGTATATATGAGTAAACTTGGTCTGAC
AGTTACCAATGCTTAATCAGTGAGGCACCTATCTCAGCGATCTGTCTATTTCGTTCATCCATAGTTGCCT
GACTCCCCGTCGTGTAGATAACTACGATACGGGAGGGCTTACCATCTGGCCCCAGTGCTGCAATGATACC
GCGAGACCCACGCTCACCGGCTCCAGATTTATCAGCAATAAACCAGCCAGCCGGAAGGGCCGAGCGCAGA
AGTGGTCCTGCAACTTTATCCGCCTCCATCCAGTCTATTAATTGTTGCCGGGAAGCTAGAGTAAGTAGTT
CGCCAGTTAATAGTTTGCGCAACGTTGTTGCCATTGCTACAGGCATCGTGGTGTCACGCTCGTCGTTTGG
TATGGCTTCATTCAGCTCCGGTTCCCAACGATCAAGGCGAGTTACATGATCCCCCATGTTGTGCAAAAAA
GCGGTTAGCTCCTTCGGTCCTCCGATCGTTGTCAGAAGTAAGTTGGCCGCAGTGTTATCACTCATGGTTA
TGGCAGCACTGCATAATTCTCTTACTGTCATGCCATCCGTAAGATGCTTTTCTGTGACTGGTGAGTACTC
AACCAAGTCATTCTGAGAATAGTGTATGCGGCGACCGAGTTGCTCTTGCCCGGCGTCAATACGGGATAAT
ACCGCGCCACATAGCAGAACTTTAAAAGTGCTCATCATTGGAAAACGTTCTTCGGGGCGAAAACTCTCAA
GGATCTTACCGCTGTTGAGATCCAGTTCGATGTAACCCACTCGTGCACCCAACTGATCTTCAGCATCTTT
TACTTTCACCAGCGTTTCTGGGTGAGCAAAAACAGGAAGGCAAAATGCCGCAAAAAAGGGAATAAGGGCG
ACACGGAAATGTTGAATACTCATACTCTTCCTTTTTCAATATTATTGAAGCATTTATCAGGGTTATTGTC
TCATGAGCGGATACATATTTGAATGTATTTAGAAAAATAAACAAATAGGGGTTCCGCGCACATTTCCCCG
AAAAGTGCCACCTGATGCGGTGTGAAATACCGCACAGATGCGTAAGGAGAAAATACCGCATCAGGAAATT
GTAAGCGTTAATATTTTGTTAAAATT
